Addgene plasmid #141628: TFORF0518
Purpose: Lentiviral vector for overexpressing the PAX5 transcription factor ORF with a unique 24-bp barcode. Barcodes facilitate identification of transcription factors in pooled screens.
Depositing lab: Feng Zhang. Depositing organization: Broad Institute. Publication: A transcription factor atlas of directed differentiation. Joung J, Ma S, Tay T, Geiger-Schuller KR, Kirchgatterer PC, Verdine VK, Guo B, Arias-Garcia MA, Allen WE, Singh A, Kuksenko O, Abudayyeh OO, Gootenberg JS, Fu Z, Macrae RK, Buenrostro JD, Regev A, Zhang F. Cell. 2023 Jan 5;186(1):209-229.e26. doi: 10.1016/j.cell.2022.11.026. PubMed 36608654.
Backbone
  Vector backbone: pLX_TRC317
  Backbone manufacturer: Broad Institute Genetic Perturbation Platform
  Backbone size w/o insert (bp): 8264
  Vector type: Mammalian Expression, Lentiviral
  Selectable markers: Puromycin
Growth in bacteria
  Bacterial resistance: Ampicillin, 100 μg/mL
  Growth temperature: 37°C
  Growth strain: NEB Stable
  Copy number: High Copy
Gene/Insert
  Gene/Insert name: PAX5
  Species: H. sapiens (human)
  Insert size (bp): 1175
  Entrez Gene: PAX5 (a.k.a. ALL3, BSAP, PAX-5)
  Promoter: EF1a
  Cloning method: Unknown
  Sequencing primers: 5′ GGGTGGAGACTGAAGTTAGGCCAG; 3′ CACATAGCGTAAAAGGAGCAACATAG
Terms and licenses: Academic/Nonprofit Terms; Industry Terms: Not Available to Industry
Depositor comments: NM_001280547,ENST00000377852 . The transcription factor ORF portion of this plasmid was synthesized by Genewiz. Please test multiple small colonies in case of plasmid recombination. To make this collection available in a timely manner, a portion of this collection was not fully sequenced by Addgene. If an Addgene verified full plasmid sequence is not available, please contact us prior to placing an order to request the full sequence.
How to cite: TFORF0518 was a gift from Feng Zhang (Addgene plasmid # 141628 ; http://n2t.net/addgene:141628 ; RRID:Addgene_141628)
