[The description below was written by a language model from this plasmid's Addgene catalogue record and pLannotate feature annotations shown in this document.]
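Description:
TFORF0518 is a third-generation-style, self-inactivating HIV-1 lentiviral expression plasmid built on the pLX_TRC317 backbone. It is designed to overexpress the human transcription factor PAX5 (also known as BSAP) in mammalian cells. In bacteria it is maintained through a high-copy ColE1/pUC-type origin and selected with ampicillin via the β-lactamase gene. An f1 origin and remnants of a lac/T7/T3 cloning region are also present in the backbone. The record notes that the plasmid can recombine during propagation, as is common for LTR-containing vectors.

The viral cassette begins with an RSV promoter fused to a truncated 5' LTR, which drives genomic RNA production in packaging cells without Tat. This is followed by the Ψ packaging signal with a gag fragment and by the Rev response element for nuclear export of the unspliced genome. Within the transferred region, an SV40 early promoter drives puromycin N-acetyltransferase for selecting transduced cells. A cPPT/CTS element that aids nuclear import then precedes the EF-1α promoter, which drives the synthesized PAX5 ORF. The depositor links this ORF to a specific RefSeq/Ensembl isoform. A WPRE downstream enhances transcript expression, and the ΔU3 3' LTR inactivates the LTR promoter after integration.

The catalogue entry describes a unique 24-bp barcode associated with the ORF. It is not annotated as a feature, so its exact position is not stated, and the short "U6 promoter" fragment after the ORF is probably only a partial sequence match rather than a functional promoter. The construct belongs to a barcoded transcription factor ORF collection. The barcodes allow each factor to be identified in pooled overexpression screens, such as those studying directed cell differentiation.
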