Features (pLannotate 1.2.2; 31 found; start..end, strand, type, name):
      5..231     +  promoter       RSV promoter: Rous sarcoma virus enhancer/promoter
    232..412     +  LTR            5' LTR (truncated): truncated 5' long terminal repeat (LTR) from HIV-1
    459..584     +  misc_feature   HIV-1 Ψ: packaging signal of human immunodeficiency virus type 1
    568..931     +  CDS            HIV-1 gag (fragment): gag protein from human immunodeficiency virus 1; gag
   1077..1310    +  misc_feature   RRE: The Rev response element (RRE) of HIV-1 allows for Rev-dependent mRNA export from the nucleus to the cytoplasm.
   1687..1713    +  CDS            Rev (fragment): human immunodeficiency virus 1 (HIV-1) Rev protein; rev; enhances nuclear export of unspliced and incompletely spliced viral mRNAs
   1720..1743    +  promoter       SV40 promoter (fragment): SV40 early promoter
   1744..1815    +  promoter       SV40 promoter (fragment): SV40 enhancer and early promoter
   1839..1974    +  rep_origin     SV40 ori: SV40 origin of replication
   2020..2616    +  CDS            PuroR (fragment): puromycin N-acetyltransferase; pac from Streptomyces; confers resistance to puromycin
   2665..2782    +  misc_feature   cPPT/CTS: central polypurine tract and central termination sequence of HIV-1
   2847..2913    +  CDS            small t antigen (fragment): SV40 (simian virus 40) small t antigen
   2920..4098    +  promoter       EF-1α promoter: strong constitutive promoter for human elongation factor EF-1α
   4115..5185    +  CDS            PAX5 (fragment): PAX5_HUMAN - Experimental evidence at protein level: Swiss-Prot protein existence level 1. (Microbial infection) Plays an essential role in the maintenance of Epstein-Barr virus genome copy number within the host cell by promoting EBNA1/oriP-dependent binding and transcription (PubMed:31941781). Participates also in the inhibition of lytic EBV reactivation by modulating viral BZLF1 activity (PubMed:23678172). From Homo sapiens (Human).
   5201..5254    +  promoter       U6 promoter (fragment): RNA polymerase III promoter for human U6 snRNA
   5296..5884    +  misc_feature   WPRE: woodchuck hepatitis virus posttranscriptional regulatory element
   5935..5954    +  misc_feature   cPPT/CTS (fragment): central polypurine tract and central termination sequence of HIV-1
   5956..6189    +  LTR            3' LTR (ΔU3): self-inactivating 3' long terminal repeat (LTR) from HIV-1
   6267..6388    +  polyA_signal   SV40 poly(A) signal: SV40 polyadenylation signal
   6428..6563    +  rep_origin     SV40 ori: SV40 origin of replication
   6584..6602    -  promoter       T7 promoter: promoter for bacteriophage T7 RNA polymerase
   6610..6765    +  CDS            lacZα (fragment): LacZα fragment of β-galactosidase; lacZ fragment
   6770..7198    +  rep_origin     f1 ori (sequence partly withheld): f1 bacteriophage origin of replication; arrow indicates direction of (+) strand synthesis
   7251..7355    +  promoter       AmpR promoter: bla
   7356..8216    +  CDS            AmpR: β-lactamase; bla; confers resistance to ampicillin, carbenicillin, and related antibiotics
   8387..8975    +  rep_origin     ori: high-copy-number ColE1/pMB1/pBR322/pUC origin of replication
   9158..9250    +  CDS            lacI (fragment): lac repressor; lacI; The lac repressor binds to the lac operator to inhibit transcription in E. coli. This inhibition can be relieved by adding lactose or isopropyl-β-D-thiogalactopyranoside (IPTG).
   9263..9284    +  protein_bind   CAP binding site: CAP binding activates transcription in the presence of cAMP. E. coli catabolite activator protein
   9299..9329    +  promoter       lac promoter: promoter for the E. coli lac operon
   9337..9353    +  protein_bind   lac operator: The lac repressor binds to the lac operator to inhibit transcription in E. coli. This inhibition can be relieved by adding lactose or isopropyl-β-D-thiogalactopyranoside (IPTG). lac repressor encoded by lacI
   9398..9416    +  promoter       T3 promoter: promoter for bacteriophage T3 RNA polymerase
>Addgene plasmid #141628 | TFORF0518 | addgene full sequence | sequence record 391534 | Addgene NGS Result
TTAATGTAGTCTTATGCAATACTCTTGTAGTCTTGCAACATGGTAACGATGAGTTAGCAACATGCCTTAC
AAGGAGAGAAAAAGCACCGTGCATGCCGATTGGTGGAAGTAAGGTGGTACGATCGTGCCTTATTAGGAAG
GCAACAGACGGGTCTGACATGGATTGGACGAACCACTGAATTGCCGCATTGCAGAGATATTGTATTTAAG
TGCCTAGCTCGATACATAAACGGGTCTCTCTGGTTAGACCAGATCTGAGCCTGGGAGCTCTCTGGCTAAC
TAGGGAACCCACTGCTTAAGCCTCAATAAAGCTTGCCTTGAGTGCTTCAAGTAGTGTGTGCCCGTCTGTT
GTGTGACTCTGGTAACTAGAGATCCCTCAGACCCTTTTAGTCAGTGTGGAAAATCTCTAGCAGTGGCGCC
CGAACAGGGACTTGAAAGCGAAAGGGAAACCAGAGGAGCTCTCTCGACGCAGGACTCGGCTTGCTGAAGC
GCGCACGGCAAGAGGCGAGGGGCGGCGACTGGTGAGTACGCCAAAAATTTTGACTAGCGGAGGCTAGAAG
GAGAGAGATGGGTGCGAGAGCGTCAGTATTAAGCGGGGGAGAATTAGATCGCGATGGGAAAAAATTCGGT
TAAGGCCAGGGGGAAAGAAAAAATATAAATTAAAACATATAGTATGGGCAAGCAGGGAGCTAGAACGATT
CGCAGTTAATCCTGGCCTGTTAGAAACATCAGAAGGCTGTAGACAAATACTGGGACAGCTACAACCATCC
CTTCAGACAGGATCAGAAGAACTTAGATCATTATATAATACAGTAGCAACCCTCTATTGTGTGCATCAAA
GGATAGAGATAAAAGACACCAAGGAAGCTTTAGACAAGATAGAGGAAGAGCAAAACAAAAGTAAGACCAC
CGCACAGCAAGCGGCCGCTGATCTTCAGACCTGGAGGAGGAGATATGAGGGACAATTGGAGAAGTGAATT
ATATAAATATAAAGTAGTAAAAATTGAACCATTAGGAGTAGCACCCACCAAGGCAAAGAGAAGAGTGGTG
CAGAGAGAAAAAAGAGCAGTGGGAATAGGAGCTTTGTTCCTTGGGTTCTTGGGAGCAGCAGGAAGCACTA
TGGGCGCAGCGTCAATGACGCTGACGGTACAGGCCAGACAATTATTGTCTGGTATAGTGCAGCAGCAGAA
CAATTTGCTGAGGGCTATTGAGGCGCAACAGCATCTGTTGCAACTCACAGTCTGGGGCATCAAGCAGCTC
CAGGCAAGAATCCTGGCTGTGGAAAGATACCTAAAGGATCAACAGCTCCTGGGGATTTGGGGTTGCTCTG
GAAAACTCATTTGCACCACTGCTGTGCCTTGGAATGCTAGTTGGAGTAATAAATCTCTGGAACAGATTTG
GAATCACACGACCTGGATGGAGTGGGACAGAGAAATTAACAATTACACAAGCTTAATACACTCCTTAATT
GAAGAATCGCAAAACCAGCAAGAAAAGAATGAACAAGAATTATTGGAATTAGATAAATGGGCAAGTTTGT
GGAATTGGTTTAACATAACAAATTGGCTGTGGTATATAAAATTATTCATAATGATAGTAGGAGGCTTGGT
AGGTTTAAGAATAGTTTTTGCTGTACTTTCTATAGTGAATAGAGTTAGGCAGGGATATTCACCATTATCG
TTTCAGACCCACCTCCCAACCCCGAGGGGACCCATGCATTGCATCTCAATTAGTCAGCAACCAGGTGTGG
AAAGTCCCCAGGCTCCCCAGCAGGCAGAAGTATGCAAAGCATGCGTCTCAATTAGTCAGCAACCATAGTC
CCGCCCCTAACTCCGCCCATCCCGCCCCTAACTCCGCCCAGTTCCGCCCATTCTCCGCCCCATGGCTGAC
TAATTTTTTTTATTTATGCAGAGGCCGAGGCCGCCTCGGCCTCTGAGCTATTCCAGAAGTAGTGAGGAGG
CTTTTTTGGAGGCCTAGGCTTTTGCAAAAAGCTTTCTAGAGGTACCACCGGAGCTTACCATGACCGAGTA
CAAGCCCACGGTGCGCCTCGCCACCCGCGACGACGTCCCCAGGGCCGTACGCACCCTCGCCGCCGCGTTC
GCCGACTACCCCGCCACGCGCCACACCGTCGATCCGGACCGCCACATCGAGCGGGTCACCGAGCTGCAAG
AACTCTTCCTCACGCGCGTCGGGCTCGACATCGGCAAGGTGTGGGTCGCGGACGACGGCGCCGCCGTGGC
GGTCTGGACCACGCCGGAGAGCGTCGAAGCGGGGGCGGTGTTCGCCGAGATCGGCCCGCGCATGGCCGAG
TTGAGCGGTTCCCGGCTGGCCGCGCAGCAACAGATGGAAGGCCTCCTGGCGCCGCACCGGCCCAAGGAGC
CCGCGTGGTTCCTGGCCACCGTCGGCGTCTCGCCCGACCACCAGGGCAAGGGTCTGGGCAGCGCCGTCGT
GCTCCCCGGAGTGGAGGCGGCCGAGCGCGCCGGGGTGCCCGCCTTCCTGGAGACCTCCGCGCCCCGCAAC
CTCCCCTTCTACGAGCGGCTCGGCTTCACCGTCACCGCCGACGTCGAGGTGCCCGAAGGACCGCGCACCT
GGTGCATGACCCGCAAGCCCGGTGCCAGTTAACGAATTCTAGATCTTGAGACAAATGGCAGTATTCATCC
ACAATTTTAAAAGAAAAGGGGGGATTGGGGGGTACAGTGCAGGGGAAAGAATAGTAGACATAATAGCAAC
AGACATACAAACTAAAGAATTACAAAAACAAATTACAAAAATTCAAAATTTTCGGGTTTATTACAGGGAC
AGCAGAGATCCACTTTGGCGCCGGCTCGAGGCCTGCAGGTGCAAAGATGGATAAAGTTTTAAACAGAGAG
GAATCTTTGCAGCTAATGGACCTTCTAGGTCTTGAAAGGAGTGGGAATTGGCTCCGGTGCCCGTCAGTGG
GCAGAGCGCACATCGCCCACAGTCCCCGAGAAGTTGGGGGGAGGGGTCGGCAATTGAACCGGTGCCTAGA
GAAGGTGGCGCGGGGTAAACTGGGAAAGTGATGTCGTGTACTGGCTCCGCCTTTTTCCCGAGGGTGGGGG
AGAACCGTATATAAGTGCAGTAGTCGCCGTGAACGTTCTTTTTCGCAACGGGTTTGCCGCCAGAACACAG
GTAAGTGCCGTGTGTGGTTCCCGCGGGCCTGGCCTCTTTACGGGTTATGGCCCTTGCGTGCCTTGAATTA
CTTCCACCTGGCTGCAGTACGTGATTCTTGATCCCGAGCTTCGGGTTGGAAGTGGGTGGGAGAGTTCGAG
GCCTTGCGCTTAAGGAGCCCCTTCGCCTCGTGCTTGAGTTGAGGCCTGGCCTGGGCGCTGGGGCCGCCGC
GTGCGAATCTGGTGGCACCTTCGCGCCTGTCTCGCTGCTTTCGATAAGTCTCTAGCCATTTAAAATTTTT
GATGACCTGCTGCGACGCTTTTTTTCTGGCAAGATAGTCTTGTAAATGCGGGCCAAGATCTGCACACTGG
TATTTCGGTTTTTGGGGCCGCGGGCGGCGACGGGGCCCGTGCGTCCCAGCGCACATGTTCGGCGAGGCGG
GGCCTGCGAGCGCGGCCACCGAGAATCGGACGGGGGTAGTCTCAAGCTGGCCGGCCTGCTCTGGTGCCTG
GCCTCGCGCCGCCGTGTATCGCCCCGCCCTGGGCGGCAAGGCTGGCCCGGTCGGCACCAGTTGCGTGAGC
GGAAAGATGGCCGCTTCCCGGCCCTGCTGCAGGGAGCTCAAAATGGAGGACGCGGCGCTCGGGAGAGCGG
GCGGGTGAGTCACCCACACAAAGGAAAAGGGCCTTTCCGTCCTCAGCCGTCGCTTCATGTGACTCCACGG
AGTACCGGGCGCCGTCCAGGCACCTCGATTAGTTCTCGAGCTTTTGGAGTACGTCGTCTTTAGGTTGGGG
GGAGGGGTTTTATGCGATGGAGTTTCCCCACACTGAGTGGGTGGAGACTGAAGTTAGGCCAGCTTGGCAC
TTGATGTAATTCTCCTTGGAATTTGCCCTTTTTGAGTTTGGATCTTGGTTCATTCTCAAGCCTCAGACAG
TGGTTCAAAGTTTTTTTCTTCCATTTCAGGTGTCGTGAGGCTAGCACCGCCACCATGGATTTAGAGAAAA
ATTATCCGACTCCTCGGACCAGCAGGACAGGACATGGAGGAGTGAATCAGCTTGGGGGGGTTTTTGTGAA
TGGACGGCCACTCCCGGATGTAGTCCGCCAGAGGATAGTGGAACTTGCTCATCAAGGTGTCAGGCCCTGC
GACATCTCCAGGCAGCTTCGGGTCAGCCATGGTTGTGTCAGCAAAATTCTTGGCAGGTATTATGAGACAG
GAAGCATCAAGCCTGGGGTAATTGGAGGATCCAAACCAAAGGTCGCCACACCCAAAGTGGTGGAAAAAAT
CGCTGAATATAAACGCCAAAATCCCACCATGTTTGCCTGGGAGATCAGGGACCGGCTGCTGGCAGAGCGG
GTGTGTGACAATGACACCGTGCCTAGCGTCAGTTCCATCAACAGGATCATCCGGACAAAAGTACAGCAGC
CACCCAACCAACCAGTCCCAGCTTCCAGTCACAGCATAGTGTCCACTGGCTCCGTGACGCAGGTGTCCTC
GGTGAGCACGGATTCGGCCGGCTCGTCGTACTCCATCAGCGGCATCCTGGGCATCACGTCCCCCAGCGCC
GACACCAACAAGCGCAAGAGAGACGAAGGTATTCAGGAGTCTCCGGTGCCGAACGGCCACTCGCTTCCGG
GCAGAGACTTCCTCCGGAAGCAGATGCGGGGAGACTTGTTCACACAGCAGCAGCTGGAGGTGCTGGACCG
CGTGTTTGAGAGGCAGCACTACTCAGACATCTTCACCACCACAGAGCCCATCAAGCCCGAGCAGACCACA
GAGTATTCAGCCATGGCCTCGCTGGCTGGTGGGCTGGACGACATGAAGGCCAATCTGGCCAGCCCCACCC
CTGCTGACATCGGGAGCAGTGTGCCAGGCCCGCAGTCCTACCCCATTGTGACAGGGAGTGAGTTTTCCGG
GAGTCCCTACAGCCACCCTCAGTATTCCTCGTACAACGACTCCTGGAGGTTCCCCAACCCGGGGCTGCTT
GGCTCCCCCTACTATTATAGCGCTGCCGCCCGAGGAGCCGCCCCACCTGCAGCCGCCACTGCCTATGACC
GTCACTAGTAATGAACTAGTCCGTAACTTGAAAGTATTTCGATTTCTTGGCTTTATATATCTTGTGGAAA
GGACGAGTTGACCTTTCACAACAAGGTGATACGCGTTAAGTCGACAATCAACCTCTGGATTACAAAATTT
GTGAAAGATTGACTGGTATTCTTAACTATGTTGCTCCTTTTACGCTATGTGGATACGCTGCTTTAATGCC
TTTGTATCATGCTATTGCTTCCCGTATGGCTTTCATTTTCTCCTCCTTGTATAAATCCTGGTTGCTGTCT
CTTTATGAGGAGTTGTGGCCCGTTGTCAGGCAACGTGGCGTGGTGTGCACTGTGTTTGCTGACGCAACCC
CCACTGGTTGGGGCATTGCCACCACCTGTCAGCTCCTTTCCGGGACTTTCGCTTTCCCCCTCCCTATTGC
CACGGCGGAACTCATCGCCGCCTGCCTTGCCCGCTGCTGGACAGGGGCTCGGCTGTTGGGCACTGACAAT
TCCGTGGTGTTGTCGGGGAAATCATCGTCCTTTCCTTGGCTGCTCGCCTGTGTTGCCACCTGGATTCTGC
GCGGGACGTCCTTCTGCTACGTCCCTTCGGCCCTCAATCCAGCGGACCTTCCTTCCCGCGGCCTGCTGCC
GGCTCTGCGGCCTCTTCCGCGTCTTCGCCTTCGCCCTCAGACGAGTCGGATCTCCCTTTGGGCCGCCTCC
CCGCGTCGACTTTAAGACCAATGACTTACAAGGCAGCTGTAGATCTTAGCCACTTTTTAAAAGAAAAGGG
GGGACTGGAAGGGCTAATTCACTCCCAACGAAGACAAGATCTGCTTTTTGCTTGTACTGGGTCTCTCTGG
TTAGACCAGATCTGAGCCTGGGAGCTCTCTGGCTAACTAGGGAACCCACTGCTTAAGCCTCAATAAAGCT
TGCCTTGAGTGCTTCAAGTAGTGTGTGCCCGTCTGTTGTGTGACTCTGGTAACTAGAGATCCCTCAGACC
CTTTTAGTCAGTGTGGAAAATCTCTAGCAGTACGTATAGTAGTTCATGTCATCTTATTATTCAGTATTTA
TAACTTGCAAAGAAATGAATATCAGAGAGTGAGAGGAACTTGTTTATTGCAGCTTATAATGGTTACAAAT
AAAGCAATAGCATCACAAATTTCACAAATAAAGCATTTTTTTCACTGCATTCTAGTTGTGGTTTGTCCAA
ACTCATCAATGTATCTTATCATGTCTGGCTCTAGCTATCCCGCCCCTAACTCCGCCCATCCCGCCCCTAA
CTCCGCCCAGTTCCGCCCATTCTCCGCCCCATGGCTGACTAATTTTTTTTATTTATGCAGAGGCCGAGGC
CGCCTCGGCCTCTGAGCTATTCCAGAAGTAGTGAGGAGGCTTTTTTGGAGGCCTAGGGACGTACCCAATT
CGCCCTATAGTGAGTCGTATTACGCGCGCTCACTGGCCGTCGTTTTACAACGTCGTGACTGGGAAAACCC
TGGCGTTACCCAACTTAATCGCCTTGCAGCACATCCCCCTTTCGCCAGCTGGCGTAATAGCGAAGAGGCC
CGCACCGATCGCCCTTCCCAACAGTTGCGCAGCCTGAATGGCGAATGGG
[124 nt withheld, positions 6770-6893]
C
[91 nt withheld, positions 6895-6985]
A
[49 nt withheld, positions 6987-7035]
CCTTTGACGTTGGAGTCCACGTTCTTT
[37 nt withheld, positions 7063-7099]
ACCCTATCTCGGTCTATTCTTTTGATTTATAAGGGATTTTGCCGATTTCGGCCTATTGGTTAAAAAATGA
GCTGATTTAACAAAAATTTAACGCGAATTTTAACAAAATATTAACGCTTACAATTTAGGTGGCACTTTTC
GGGGAAATGTGCGCGGAACCCCTATTTGTTTATTTTTCTAAATACATTCAAATATGTATCCGCTCATGAG
ACAATAACCCTGATAAATGCTTCAATAATATTGAAAAAGGAAGAGTATGAGTATTCAACATTTCCGTGTC
GCCCTTATTCCCTTTTTTGCGGCATTTTGCCTTCCTGTTTTTGCTCACCCAGAAACGCTGGTGAAAGTAA
AAGATGCTGAAGATCAGTTGGGTGCACGAGTGGGTTACATCGAACTGGATCTCAACAGCGGTAAGATCCT
TGAGAGTTTTCGCCCCGAAGAACGTTTTCCAATGATGAGCACTTTTAAAGTTCTGCTATGTGGCGCGGTA
TTATCCCGTATTGACGCCGGGCAAGAGCAACTCGGTCGCCGCATACACTATTCTCAGAATGACTTGGTTG
AGTACTCACCAGTCACAGAAAAGCATCTTACGGATGGCATGACAGTAAGAGAATTATGCAGTGCTGCCAT
AACCATGAGTGATAACACTGCGGCCAACTTACTTCTGACAACGATCGGAGGACCGAAGGAGCTAACCGCT
TTTTTGCACAACATGGGGGATCATGTAACTCGCCTTGATCGTTGGGAACCGGAGCTGAATGAAGCCATAC
CAAACGACGAGCGTGACACCACGATGCCTGTAGCAATGGCAACAACGTTGCGCAAACTATTAACTGGCGA
ACTACTTACTCTAGCTTCCCGGCAACAATTAATAGACTGGATGGAGGCGGATAAAGTTGCAGGACCACTT
CTGCGCTCGGCCCTTCCGGCTGGCTGGTTTATTGCTGATAAATCTGGAGCCGGTGAGCGTGGGTCTCGCG
GTATCATTGCAGCACTGGGGCCAGATGGTAAGCCCTCCCGTATCGTAGTTATCTACACGACGGGGAGTCA
GGCAACTATGGATGAACGAAATAGACAGATCGCTGAGATAGGTGCCTCACTGATTAAGCATTGGTAACTG
TCAGACCAAGTTTACTCATATATACTTTAGATTGATTTAAAACTTCATTTTTAATTTAAAAGGATCTAGG
TGAAGATCCTTTTTGATAATCTCATGACCAAAATCCCTTAACGTGAGTTTTCGTTCCACTGAGCGTCAGA
CCCCGTAGAAAAGATCAAAGGATCTTCTTGAGATCCTTTTTTTCTGCGCGTAATCTGCTGCTTGCAAACA
AAAAAACCACCGCTACCAGCGGTGGTTTGTTTGCCGGATCAAGAGCTACCAACTCTTTTTCCGAAGGTAA
CTGGCTTCAGCAGAGCGCAGATACCAAATACTGTTCTTCTAGTGTAGCCGTAGTTAGGCCACCACTTCAA
GAACTCTGTAGCACCGCCTACATACCTCGCTCTGCTAATCCTGTTACCAGTGGCTGCTGCCAGTGGCGAT
AAGTCGTGTCTTACCGGGTTGGACTCAAGACGATAGTTACCGGATAAGGCGCAGCGGTCGGGCTGAACGG
GGGGTTCGTGCACACAGCCCAGCTTGGAGCGAACGACCTACACCGAACTGAGATACCTACAGCGTGAGCT
ATGAGAAAGCGCCACGCTTCCCGAAGGGAGAAAGGCGGACAGGTATCCGGTAAGCGGCAGGGTCGGAACA
GGAGAGCGCACGAGGGAGCTTCCAGGGGGAAACGCCTGGTATCTTTATAGTCCTGTCGGGTTTCGCCACC
TCTGACTTGAGCGTCGATTTTTGTGATGCTCGTCAGGGGGGCGGAGCCTATGGAAAAACGCCAGCAACGC
GGCCTTTTTACGGTTCCTGGCCTTTTGCTGGCCTTTTGCTCACATGTTCTTTCCTGCGTTATCCCCTGAT
TCTGTGGATAACCGTATTACCGCCTTTGAGTGAGCTGATACCGCTCGCCGCAGCCGAACGACCGAGCGCA
GCGAGTCAGTGAGCGAGGAAGCGGAAGAGCGCCCAATACGCAAACCGCCTCTCCCCGCGCGTTGGCCGAT
TCATTAATGCAGCTGGCACGACAGGTTTCCCGACTGGAAAGCGGGCAGTGAGCGCAACGCAATTAATGTG
AGTTAGCTCACTCATTAGGCACCCCAGGCTTTACACTTTATGCTTCCGGCTCGTATGTTGTGTGGAATTG
TGAGCGGATAACAATTTCACACAGGAAACAGCTATGACCATGATTACGCCAAGCGCGCAATTAACCCTCA
CTAAAGGGAACAAAAGCTGGAGCTGCAAGC
