>Addgene plasmid #141628 | TFORF0518 | depositor partial sequence | sequence record 277021 | Insert
ACCGCCACCATGGATTTAGAGAAAAATTATCCGACTCCTCGGACCAGCAGGACAGGACATGGAGGAGTGA
ATCAGCTTGGGGGGGTTTTTGTGAATGGACGGCCACTCCCGGATGTAGTCCGCCAGAGGATAGTGGAACT
TGCTCATCAAGGTGTCAGGCCCTGCGACATCTCCAGGCAGCTTCGGGTCAGCCATGGTTGTGTCAGCAAA
ATTCTTGGCAGGTATTATGAGACAGGAAGCATCAAGCCTGGGGTAATTGGAGGATCCAAACCAAAGGTCG
CCACACCCAAAGTGGTGGAAAAAATCGCTGAATATAAACGCCAAAATCCCACCATGTTTGCCTGGGAGAT
CAGGGACCGGCTGCTGGCAGAGCGGGTGTGTGACAATGACACCGTGCCTAGCGTCAGTTCCATCAACAGG
ATCATCCGGACAAAAGTACAGCAGCCACCCAACCAACCAGTCCCAGCTTCCAGTCACAGCATAGTGTCCA
CTGGCTCCGTGACGCAGGTGTCCTCGGTGAGCACGGATTCGGCCGGCTCGTCGTACTCCATCAGCGGCAT
CCTGGGCATCACGTCCCCCAGCGCCGACACCAACAAGCGCAAGAGAGACGAAGGTATTCAGGAGTCTCCG
GTGCCGAACGGCCACTCGCTTCCGGGCAGAGACTTCCTCCGGAAGCAGATGCGGGGAGACTTGTTCACAC
AGCAGCAGCTGGAGGTGCTGGACCGCGTGTTTGAGAGGCAGCACTACTCAGACATCTTCACCACCACAGA
GCCCATCAAGCCCGAGCAGACCACAGAGTATTCAGCCATGGCCTCGCTGGCTGGTGGGCTGGACGACATG
AAGGCCAATCTGGCCAGCCCCACCCCTGCTGACATCGGGAGCAGTGTGCCAGGCCCGCAGTCCTACCCCA
TTGTGACAGGGAGTGAGTTTTCCGGGAGTCCCTACAGCCACCCTCAGTATTCCTCGTACAACGACTCCTG
GAGGTTCCCCAACCCGGGGCTGCTTGGCTCCCCCTACTATTATAGCGCTGCCGCCCGAGGAGCCGCCCCA
CCTGCAGCCGCCACTGCCTATGACCGTCACTAGTAATGAACTAGTCCGTAACTTGAAAGTATTTCGATTT
CTTGGCTTTATATATCTTGTGGAAAGGACGAGTTGACCTTTCACAACAAGGTGAT
