>Addgene plasmid #141628 | TFORF0518 | depositor partial sequence | sequence record 277022 | Barcode
GTTGACCTTTCACAACAAGGTGAT
